Addgene plasmid #12616: GEV 2
Depositing lab: John Louis. Depositing organization: National Institute of Diabetes & Digestive & Kidney Diseases (NIDDK). Publication: Design of an expression system for detecting folded protein domains and mapping macromolecular interactions by NMR. Huth JR, Bewley CA, Jackson BM, Hinnebusch AG, Clore GM, Gronenborn AM. Protein Sci. 1997 Nov . 6(11):2359-64. 10.1002/pro.5560061109 PubMed 9385638.
Backbone
  Vector backbone: pET21a
  Backbone manufacturer: Novagen
  Backbone size w/o insert (bp): 5443
  Vector type: Bacterial Expression
Growth in bacteria
  Bacterial resistance: Ampicillin, 100 μg/mL
  Growth temperature: 37°C
  Growth strain: DH5alpha
  Copy number: Low Copy
Gene/Insert
  Gene/Insert name: GB1 domain of protein G as N terminal tag, with IgT antigen as insert (alt names: GB1 domain of protein G; IgT (aa 131-259); SV40gp6)
  Species: SV40
  Insert size (bp): 384
  Entrez Gene: SV40gp6 (a.k.a. SV40gp6)
  Tag / fusion protein: G protein (N terminal on backbone); His (C terminal on backbone)
  Cloning method: Restriction Enzyme; 5′ cloning site BamHI (not destroyed); 3′ cloning site EcoRI, Sac I, Sal I, Eag I, Not I, Xho I (not destroyed)
  Sequencing primers: 5′ T7 terminal
Terms and licenses: Academic/Nonprofit Terms; Industry Terms: Not Available to Industry
Depositor comments: The GEV2 vector contains a linker (LVPRGS) with a thrombin cleavage site between the GB1 domain and the N-terminus of the protein of interest. Genes are inserted between a BamHI site at the 5' end and several possible restriction sites at the 3' end. Cloning into the XhoI site allows incorporation of a poly His-tag. Also see: "A rapid method to attain isotope labeled small soluble peptides for NMR studies", Journal of Biomolecular NMR, Vol 26, No 3, July 2003.
How to cite: GEV 2 was a gift from John Louis (Addgene plasmid # 12616 ; http://n2t.net/addgene:12616 ; RRID:Addgene_12616)
