[The description below was written by a language model from this plasmid's Addgene catalogue record.]
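Description:
GEV 2 is a bacterial expression vector built on the Novagen pET21a backbone and designed to produce proteins or peptides as fusions to the GB1 domain, the small immunoglobulin-binding B1 domain of streptococcal protein G. It is propagated in E. coli under ampicillin selection and is recorded as low copy. No feature table accompanies the record, so the regulatory elements are not listed explicitly. pET21a-type vectors normally drive expression from a T7 promoter under lac operator control, which requires a host supplying T7 RNA polymerase, and the T7-based sequencing primer noted in the record is consistent with this.

The GB1 domain sits at the N-terminus as a compact, highly soluble fusion partner, followed by a short linker containing a thrombin cleavage site so that the tag can be removed from the protein of interest. Coding sequences are inserted at a BamHI site on the 5′ side and at one of several 3′ sites (EcoRI, SacI, SalI, EagI, NotI or XhoI). Using XhoI places the insert in frame with the backbone's C-terminal polyhistidine tag for affinity purification. As deposited, the plasmid carries a 384 bp insert encoding residues 131–259 of the SV40 large T antigen, which can be replaced with another gene.

According to the associated publication and depositor comments, the system was developed for NMR work. Its stated uses are detecting whether expressed domains are folded, mapping macromolecular interactions, and producing isotope-labelled small soluble peptides that would otherwise express poorly.
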