>Addgene plasmid #12616 | GEV 2 | addgene partial sequence | sequence record 19037 | 12616 with T7 terminal
TTTGTTAGCAGCCGGATCTCAGTGGTGGTGGTGGTGGTGCTCGAGTGCGGCCGCAAGCTTGTCGACGGAG
CTCGAATTCTTAAGGATTAAAATCATGCTCCTTTAACCCACCTGGCAAACTTTCCTCAATAACAGAAAAT
GGATCTCTAGTCAAGGCACTATACATCAAATATTCCTTATTAACCCCTTTACAAATTAAAAAGCTAAAGG
TACACAATTTTTGAGCATAGTTATTAATAGCAGACACTCTATGCCTGTGTGGAGTAAGAAAAAACAGTAT
GTTATGATTATAACTGTTATGCCTACTTATAAAGGTTACAGAATATTTTTCCATAATTTTCTTGTATAGC
AGTGCAGCTTTTTCCTTTGTGGTGTAAATAGCAAAGCAAGCAAGAGTTCTATTACTAAACACAGCATGAC
TCAAAAAACTTAGCAATTCTGAAGGAAAGTCCTTGGGGTCTTCTACCTTGGATCCACGCGGAACCAGTTC
GGTTACCGTGAAGGTTTTGGTAGCGTCGTCGTAGGTCCATTCACCGTCAACACCGTTGTCGTTAGCGTAC
TGTTTGAAAACTTTTTCCGCGGTAGCAGCGTCAACAGCTTCGGTGGTGGTTTCACCTTTCAGGGTTTTAC
CGTTCAGAGCAAGCTTGTACTGCATATGTATATCTCCTTCTTAAAGTTAAACAAAATTATTTCTAGAGGG
GAATTGTTATCCGCTCACAATTCCCCTATAGTGAGTCGTATTAATTTCGCGGGATCGAGATCTCGATCCT
CTACGCCGGACGCATCGTGGCCGGCATCACCG
